>Addgene plasmid #67391 | pDEST47-ARF3-GFP | addgene partial sequence | sequence record 118983 | GFPfusionREV 5'-CTCCACTGACAGAAAATTTG-3'
AATTGGGACAACTCCAGTGAAAAGTTCTTCTCCTTTGCTAGCCATTCTAGATCGAACCACTTTGTACAAG
AAAGCTGGGTCCTTCTTGTTTTTGAGCTGATTGGCCAGCCAGTCCAGGCCTTCGTACAGCCCGTCCCCGC
TGGTGGCACAGGTGGCCTGAATGTACCAGTTACGGTGACGAAGGGAATGCAGGCCCAGCTTGTCTGTGAT
CTCAGCAGCGTTCATAGCATTAGGCAGATCCTGTTTGTTTGCAAAGACAAGGAGTACAGCATCCCGGAGC
TCGTCCTCCGCCAGCATTCTCATCAGCTCTTCCCGGGCCTCATTTACTCGCTCCCGATCATTGCTGTCGA
CCACAAATATCAACCCTTGGGTGTTCTGGAAGTAGTGTCTCCAGAGGGGTCGAATCTTGTCCTGGCCACC
CACATCCCACACTGTAAAGCTGATGTTCTTATACTCCACTGTCTCCACATTGAACCCAATGGTAGGGATG
GTGGTGACGATCTCCCCCAGTTTCAGCTTGTATAGGATGGTGGTCTTTCCTGCGGCATCCAGGCCCACCA
TCAGGATGCGCATCTCCTTCTTCCCAATCAGGCTCTTGAGAAGGTTTCCAAAGATATTGCCCATGGTTCT
ATCTCCTTCTAAGCCTGCTTTTTTGTACAAACTTGTTTGATCAAGCTTAACTAGCCAGCTTGGGTCTCCC
TATAGTGAGTCGTATTAATTTCGATAAGCCAGTAAGCAGTGGGTTCTCTAGTTAGCCAGAGAGCTCTGCT
TATATAGACCTCCCACCGTACACGCCTACCGCCCATTTGCGTCAATGGGGCGGAGTTGTTACGACATTTT
GGAAAGTCCCGTTGATTTTGGTGCCAAAACAAACTCCCATTGACGTCAATGGGGTGGAGACTTGGAAATC
CCCGTGAGTCAAACCGCTATCCACGCCCATTGATGT
