[The description below was written by a language model from this plasmid's Addgene catalogue record.]
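Description:
pDEST47-ARF3-GFP is a mammalian expression plasmid built on the commercial Gateway destination vector pcDNA-DEST47. It carries the human ARF3 open reading frame, which encodes a member of the ARF family of small regulatory GTPases. The insert was introduced by Gateway recombinational cloning, which places the coding sequence downstream of the CMV promoter and in frame with a GFP coding sequence supplied by the backbone. The expressed product is therefore ARF3 with GFP fused to its C terminus. A C-terminal tag leaves the N terminus of the protein free, which matters for ARF proteins because their N termini are normally modified by myristoylation. The record does not state this as the design rationale.

The plasmid is propagated in standard E. coli cloning strains as a high-copy plasmid under ampicillin selection. For mammalian cells the backbone provides a neomycin resistance marker, so transfected cells can be selected with G418 and stable lines can be derived in addition to transient expression. No feature table is given, so the origin of replication, the polyadenylation signals and the recombination scars flanking the insert are not itemised in the record.

The construct belongs to a deposited collection of plasmids for expressing or knocking down human ARF, ARL and SAR family GTPases. Its stated purpose is mammalian expression of GFP-tagged human ARF3. A fluorescent fusion of this kind is generally suited to following the protein's localisation in cells by microscopy, or to detecting it through the GFP moiety.
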