Addgene plasmid #67391: pDEST47-ARF3-GFP
Purpose: Mammalian expression of hArf3 with C-term GFP tag
Depositing lab: Richard Kahn. Depositing organization: Emory University. Publication: Tool box: Plasmids for the expression or knockdown of human ARF Family GTPases (ARF/ARL/SAR) and their co-expression in bacteria with N-myristoyltransferases. Kerr SC, Kahn RA. Cell Logist. 2015 Sep 21;5(3):e1090523. doi: 10.1080/21592799.2015.1090523. eCollection 2015 Jul-Sep. PubMed 27057421.
Backbone
  Vector backbone: pcDNA-DEST47
  Backbone manufacturer: Life Technologies
  Vector type: Mammalian Expression
  Selectable markers: Neomycin (select with G418)
Growth in bacteria
  Bacterial resistance: Ampicillin, 100 μg/mL
  Growth temperature: 37°C
  Growth strain: DH5alpha
  Copy number: High Copy
Gene/Insert
  Gene/Insert name: ARF3 (alt name: pRK2n-D47)
  Species: H. sapiens (human)
  Entrez Gene: ARF3
  Promoter: CMV
  Tag / fusion protein: GFP (C terminal on backbone)
  Cloning method: Gateway Cloning
  Sequencing primers: 5′ CMV-F; 3′ GFP-R
Terms and licenses: Academic/Nonprofit Terms; Industry Terms: Not Available to Industry
How to cite: pDEST47-ARF3-GFP was a gift from Richard Kahn (Addgene plasmid # 67391 ; http://n2t.net/addgene:67391 ; RRID:Addgene_67391)
